Addgene plasmid #207315: pHCMV_YFV_PrME
Purpose: Mammalian expression of Yellow fever virus PrME protein
Depositing lab: Feng Zhang. Depositing organization: Broad Institute. Publication: Cell type-specific delivery by modular envelope design. Strebinger D, Frangieh CJ, Friedrich MJ, Faure G, Macrae RK, Zhang F. Nat Commun. 2023 Aug 23;14(1):5141. doi: 10.1038/s41467-023-40788-8. PubMed 37612276.
Backbone
  Vector backbone: pHCMV
  Backbone manufacturer: Clontech
  Backbone size w/o insert (bp): 4764
  Vector type: Mammalian Expression
Growth in bacteria
  Bacterial resistance: Ampicillin, 100 μg/mL
  Growth temperature: 37°C
  Growth strain: NEB Stable
  Copy number: High Copy
Gene/Insert
  Gene/Insert name: YFV_PrME
  Species: Yellow fever virus
  Insert size (bp): 2037
  Mutation: mammalian codon optimization
  Entrez Gene: POLY (a.k.a. YFVgp1)
  Promoter: CMV promoter
  Cloning method: Restriction Enzyme; 5′ cloning site EcoRI (not destroyed); 3′ cloning site BglII (not destroyed)
Resource information
  A portion of this plasmid was derived from a plasmid made by: synthesis
Terms and licenses: Academic/Nonprofit Terms; Industry Terms: Not Available to Industry
How to cite: pHCMV_YFV_PrME was a gift from Feng Zhang (Addgene plasmid # 207315 ; http://n2t.net/addgene:207315 ; RRID:Addgene_207315)
