[The description below was written by a language model from this plasmid's Addgene catalogue record and pLannotate feature annotations shown in this document.]
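Description:
pHCMV_YFV_PrME is a mammalian expression plasmid of about 6.8 kb, built on the pHCMV backbone, that drives production of the yellow fever virus prM and E (premembrane and envelope) glycoproteins. The insert of roughly 2 kb was made by synthesis, is codon-optimized for mammalian cells, and was cloned between EcoRI and BglII sites that remain intact. The automated feature table labels this open reading frame as a fragment of the yellow fever virus genome polyprotein. The accompanying functional text about NS5 polymerase is simply the generic polyprotein database annotation and does not describe what is encoded here, which is the structural prM-E segment only. No epitope tag or reporter is annotated.

Expression comes from the human cytomegalovirus immediate-early enhancer and promoter, followed by a rabbit β-globin intron upstream of the coding sequence, which generally improves mRNA processing and expression. A rabbit β-globin polyadenylation signal lies downstream. The plasmid carries no mammalian selection marker in the annotation, which suits it to transient transfection. The bacterial portion resembles a pBluescript-type backbone, with a high-copy ColE1/pUC origin, an ampicillin resistance gene with its own promoter, an f1 phage origin, and remnants of lacZα, lacI, the lac promoter/operator, a T7 promoter and a multiple cloning site.

Judging from the associated publication on modular envelope design for cell type-specific delivery, the plasmid most likely supplies a flavivirus envelope in trans for pseudotyping or testing viral or virus-like delivery particles. The record's stated purpose, however, is only mammalian expression of the PrME protein.
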