Features (pLannotate 1.2.2; 16 found; start..end, strand, type, name):
     97..476     +  enhancer       CMV enhancer: human cytomegalovirus immediate early enhancer
    477..680     +  promoter       CMV promoter: human cytomegalovirus (CMV) immediate early promoter
    792..1364    +  intron         β-globin intron: intron from rabbit β-globin gene
   1431..3461    +  CDS            POLG_YEFV1 (fragment): Experimental evidence at protein level: Swiss-Prot protein existence level 1. [RNA-directed RNA polymerase NS5]: Replicates the viral (+) and (-) RNA genome, and performs the capping of genomes in the cytoplasm (PubMed:19850911). NS5 methylates viral RNA cap at guanine N- 7 and ribose 2'-O positions (PubMed:19850911). Besides its role in RNA genome replication, also prevents the establishment of cellular antiviral state by blocking the interferon-alpha/beta (IFN-alpha/beta) signaling pathway (PubMed:25211074). IFN-I induces binding of NS5 to host IFN-activated transcription factor STAT2, preve
   3571..3626    +  polyA_signal   β-globin poly(A) signal: rabbit β-globin polyadenylation signal (Gil and Proudfoot, 1987)
   4008..4024    -  protein_bind   lac operator: The lac repressor binds to the lac operator to inhibit transcription in E. coli. This inhibition can be relieved by adding lactose or isopropyl-β-D-thiogalactopyranoside (IPTG). lac repressor encoded by lacI
   4032..4062    -  promoter       lac promoter: promoter for the E. coli lac operon
   4077..4098    -  protein_bind   CAP binding site: CAP binding activates transcription in the presence of cAMP. E. coli catabolite activator protein
   4111..4203    -  CDS            lacI (fragment): lac repressor; lacI; The lac repressor binds to the lac operator to inhibit transcription in E. coli. This inhibition can be relieved by adding lactose or isopropyl-β-D-thiogalactopyranoside (IPTG).
   4386..4974    -  rep_origin     ori: high-copy-number ColE1/pMB1/pBR322/pUC origin of replication
   5145..6005    -  CDS            AmpR: β-lactamase; bla; confers resistance to ampicillin, carbenicillin, and related antibiotics
   6006..6110    -  promoter       AmpR promoter: bla
   6163..6591    -  rep_origin     f1 ori (sequence partly withheld): f1 bacteriophage origin of replication; arrow indicates direction of (+) strand synthesis
   6596..6751    -  CDS            lacZα (fragment): LacZα fragment of β-galactosidase; lacZ fragment
   6759..6777    +  promoter       T7 promoter: promoter for bacteriophage T7 RNA polymerase
   6786..14      +  misc_feature   MCS (fragment) (across the origin): pBluescript multiple cloning site
>Addgene plasmid #207315 | pHCMV_YFV_PrME | addgene full sequence | sequence record 407395 | Addgene NGS Result
GCGGCCGCTCTAGAGAGCTTGGCCCATTGCATACGTTGTATCCATATCATAATATGTACATTTATATTGG
CTCATGTCCAACATTACCGCCATGTTGACATTGATTATTGACTAGTTATTAATAGTAATCAATTACGGGG
TCATTAGTTCATAGCCCATATATGGAGTTCCGCGTTACATAACTTACGGTAAATGGCCCGCCTGGCTGAC
CGCCCAACGACCCCCGCCCATTGACGTCAATAATGACGTATGTTCCCATAGTAACGCCAATAGGGACTTT
CCATTGACGTCAATGGGTGGAGTATTTACGGTAAACTGCCCACTTGGCAGTACATCAAGTGTATCATATG
CCAAGTACGCCCCCTATTGACGTCAATGACGGTAAATGGCCCGCCTGGCATTATGCCCAGTACATGACCT
TATGGGACTTTCCTACTTGGCAGTACATCTACGTATTAGTCATCGCTATTACCATGGTGATGCGGTTTTG
GCAGTACATCAATGGGCGTGGATAGCGGTTTGACTCACGGGGATTTCCAAGTCTCCACCCCATTGACGTC
AATGGGAGTTTGTTTTGGCACCAAAATCAACGGGACTTTCCAAAATGTCGTAACAACTCCGCCCCATTGA
CGCAAATGGGCGGTAGGCGTGTACGGTGGGAGGTCTATATAAGCAGAGCTCGTTTAGTGAACCGTCAGAT
CGCCTGGACACGCCATCCACGCTGTTTTGACCTCCATAGATGACACCGGGACCGATCCAGCCTCCGGTCG
ACCGATCCTGAGAACTTCAGGGTGAGTTTGGGGACCCTTGATTGTTCTTTCTTTTTCGCTATTGTAAAAT
TCATGTTATATGGAGGGGGCAAAGTTTTCAGGGTGTTGTTTAGAATGGGAAGATGTCCCTTGTATCACCA
TGGACCCTCATGATAATTTTGTTTCTTTCACTTTCTACTCTGTTGACAACCATTGTCTCCTCTTATTTTC
TTTTCATTTTCTGTAACTTTTTCGTTAAACTTTAGCTTGCATTTGTAACGAATTTTTAAATTCACTTTTG
TTTATTTGTCAGATTGTAAGTACTTTCTCTAATCACTTTTTTTTCAAGGCAATCAGGGTATATTATATTG
TACTTCAGCACAGTTTTAGAGAACAATTGTTATAATTAAATGATAAGGTAGAATATTTCTGCATATAAAT
TCTGGCTGGCGTGGAAATATTCTTATTGGTAGAAACAACTACACCCTGGTCATCATCCTGCCTTTCTCTT
TATGGTTACAATGATATACACTGTTTGAGATGAGGATAAAATACTCTGAGTCCAAACCGGGCCCCTCTGC
TAACCATGTTCATGCCTTCTTCTCTTTCCTACAGCTCCTGGGCAACGTGCTGGTTGTTGTGCTGTCTCAT
CATTTTGGCAAAGAATTCGCCACCATGGGAAGCCACGACGTGCTGACCGTCCAGTTTCTGATTCTGGGAA
TGCTGCTCATGACCGGAGGCGTCACACTCGTCAGAAAGAATAGATGGCTGCTGCTGAACGTGACAAGCGA
GGACCTCGGCAAAACCTTTTCCGTCGGAACCGGAAACTGCACCACCAATATCCTCGAGGCCAAGTACTGG
TGTCCCGATAGCATGGAGTACAACTGTCCCAATCTGAGCCCCAGAGAAGAACCCGACGACATCGACTGCT
GGTGCTACGGAGTGGAGAATGTGAGGGTGGCTTACGGCAAGTGTGACTCCGCTGGCAGAAGCAGAAGGTC
TAGAAGGGCCATCGATCTGCCCACACATGAGAACCACGGACTCAAGACCAGACAAGAGAAGTGGATGACC
GGCAGAATGGGAGAAAGACAGCTGCAGAAGATCGAGAGGTGGTTCGTGAGAAACCCCTTTTTCGCCGTCA
CCGCTCTCACCATTGCTTATCTGGTCGGAAGCAACATGACCCAGAGAGTGGTGATTGCTCTGCTGGTCCT
CGCTGTCGGCCCCGCTTATAGCGCCCATTGTATCGGCATCACCGATAGAGACTTCATCGAAGGAGTCCAT
GGCGGCACATGGGTGTCCGCCACACTCGAGCAAGACAAGTGTGTCACCGTGATGGCTCCCGACAAACCTA
GCCTCGACATTAGCCTCGAGACCGTCGCCATCGACAGACCCGCCGAAGTGAGGAAAGTGTGCTACAATGC
CGTGCTGACCCATGTGAAGATCAACGACAAGTGCCCTTCCACCGGAGAGGCTCATCTCGCCGAAGAAAAC
GAGGGAGACAACGCTTGCAAGAGGACATACAGCGATAGAGGCTGGGGCAACGGCTGTGGACTCTTTGGCA
AGGGCAGCATCGTCGCTTGCGCCAAGTTCACATGCGCCAAAAGCATGTCTCTGTTCGAGGTGGACCAAAC
CAAGATCCAGTATGTGATTAGAGCCCAACTGCACGTCGGAGCTAAGCAAGAGAACTGGAACACAGACATC
AAGACCCTCAAGTTTGACGCCCTCTCCGGAAGCCAAGAGGTGGAGTTCATCGGATACGGCAAGGCCACCC
TCGAGTGCCAAGTCCAGACAGCCGTGGATTTCGGCAATTCCTACATCGCCGAGATGGAGACCGAGAGCTG
GATCGTGGATAGGCAATGGGCCCAAGATTTGACACTGCCTTGGCAGAGCGGAAGCGGAGGAGTGTGGAGA
GAAATGCACCATCTGGTCGAGTTTGAGCCCCCTCACGCCGCTACAATCAGAGTGCTGGCCCTCGGCAATC
AAGAGGGAAGCCTCAAGACCGCTCTGACCGGCGCCATGAGAGTGACAAAGGACACCAATGACAACAATCT
GTACAAGCTGCACGGCGGACATGTCAGCTGCAGAGTCAAGCTCAGCGCTCTGACACTCAAGGGCACATCC
TATAAAATCTGCACCGACAAAATGTTCTTCGTGAAGAACCCTACAGACACCGGCCACGGAACAGTGGTGA
TGCAAGTGAAGGTCTCCAAGGGCGCCCCTTGTAGAATCCCCGTGATTGTGGCTGATGACCTCACCGCCGC
TATTAACAAGGGCATTCTGGTGACCGTCAACCCTATTGCCAGCACAAATGACGACGAGGTCCTCATCGAG
GTCAACCCTCCCTTTGGCGACTCCTACATCATCGTGGGAAGAGGCGATAGCAGACTGACCTACCAGTGGC
ACAAAGAAGGCAGCTCCATCGGAAAGCTCTTCACCCAGACCATGAAGGGCGTCGAAAGACTGGCCGTGAT
GGGAGACACCGCTTGGGACTTTTCCTCCGCCGGCGGCTTCTTCACAAGCGTCGGCAAAGGCATTCACACC
GTGTTTGGCTCCGCCTTCCAAGGACTGTTCGGAGGCCTCAACTGGATCACCAAGGTGATTATGGGCGCCG
TCCTCATCTGGGTGGGAATCAATACAAGAAACATGACCATGTCCATGAGCATGATTCTGGTCGGCGTGAT
CATGATGTTTCTGTCTCTGGGCGTCGGAGCTTGATGTCTTCCTGGAGCTCCAGTCATTGACTATAACGTC
TCAGATCTTTTTCCCTCTGCCAAAAATTATGGGGACATCATGAAGCCCCTTGAGCATCTGACTTCTGGCT
AATAAAGGAAATTTATTTTCATTGCAATAGTGTGTTGGAATTTTTTGTGTCTCTCACTCGGAAGGACATA
TGGGAGGGCAAATCATTTAAAACATCAGAATGAGTATTTGGTTTAGAGTTTGGCAACATATGCCCATATG
CTGGCTGCCATGAACAAAGGTTGGCTATAAAGAGGTCATCAGTATATGAAACAGCCCCCTGCTGTCCATT
CCTTATTCCATAGAAAAGCCTTGACTTGAGGTTAGATTTTTTTTATATTTTGTTTTGTGTTATTTTTTTC
TTTAACATCCCTAAAATTTTCCTTACATGTTTTACTAGCCAGATTTTTCCTCCTCTCCTGACTACTCCCA
GTCATAGCTGTCCCTCTTCTCTTATGGAGATCCCTCGACGGATCGGCCGCAATTCGTAATCATGTCATAG
CTGTTTCCTGTGTGAAATTGTTATCCGCTCACAATTCCACACAACATACGAGCCGGAAGCATAAAGTGTA
AAGCCTGGGGTGCCTAATGAGTGAGCTAACTCACATTAATTGCGTTGCGCTCACTGCCCGCTTTCCAGTC
GGGAAACCTGTCGTGCCAGCTGCATTAATGAATCGGCCAACGCGCGGGGAGAGGCGGTTTGCGTATTGGG
CGCTCTTCCGCTTCCTCGCTCACTGACTCGCTGCGCTCGGTCGTTCGGCTGCGGCGAGCGGTATCAGCTC
ACTCAAAGGCGGTAATACGGTTATCCACAGAATCAGGGGATAACGCAGGAAAGAACATGTGAGCAAAAGG
CCAGCAAAAGGCCAGGAACCGTAAAAAGGCCGCGTTGCTGGCGTTTTTCCATAGGCTCCGCCCCCCTGAC
GAGCATCACAAAAATCGACGCTCAAGTCAGAGGTGGCGAAACCCGACAGGACTATAAAGATACCAGGCGT
TTCCCCCTGGAAGCTCCCTCGTGCGCTCTCCTGTTCCGACCCTGCCGCTTACCGGATACCTGTCCGCCTT
TCTCCCTTCGGGAAGCGTGGCGCTTTCTCATAGCTCACGCTGTAGGTATCTCAGTTCGGTGTAGGTCGTT
CGCTCCAAGCTGGGCTGTGTGCACGAACCCCCCGTTCAGCCCGACCGCTGCGCCTTATCCGGTAACTATC
GTCTTGAGTCCAACCCGGTAAGACACGACTTATCGCCACTGGCAGCAGCCACTGGTAACAGGATTAGCAG
AGCGAGGTATGTAGGCGGTGCTACAGAGTTCTTGAAGTGGTGGCCTAACTACGGCTACACTAGAAGAACA
GTATTTGGTATCTGCGCTCTGCTGAAGCCAGTTACCTTCGGAAAAAGAGTTGGTAGCTCTTGATCCGGCA
AACAAACCACCGCTGGTAGCGGTGGTTTTTTTGTTTGCAAGCAGCAGATTACGCGCAGAAAAAAAGGATC
TCAAGAAGATCCTTTGATCTTTTCTACGGGGTCTGACGCTCAGTGGAACGAAAACTCACGTTAAGGGATT
TTGGTCATGAGATTATCAAAAAGGATCTTCACCTAGATCCTTTTAAATTAAAAATGAAGTTTTAAATCAA
TCTAAAGTATATATGAGTAAACTTGGTCTGACAGTTACCAATGCTTAATCAGTGAGGCACCTATCTCAGC
GATCTGTCTATTTCGTTCATCCATAGTTGCCTGACTCCCCGTCGTGTAGATAACTACGATACGGGAGGGC
TTACCATCTGGCCCCAGTGCTGCAATGATACCGCGAGACCCACGCTCACCGGCACCAGATTTATCAGCAA
TAAACCAGCCAGCCGGAAGGGCCGAGCGCAGAAGTGGTCCTGCAACTTTATCCGCCTCCATCCAGTCTAT
TAATTGTTGCCGGGAAGCTAGAGTAAGTAGTTCGCCAGTTAATAGTTTGCGCAACGTTGTTGCCATTGCT
ACAGGCATCGTGGTGTCACGCTCGTCGTTTGGTATGGCTTCATTCAGCTCCGGTTCCCAACGATCAAGGC
GAGTTACATGATCCCCCATGTTGTGCAAAAAAGCGGTTAGCTCCTTCGGTCCTCCGATCGTTGTCAGAAG
TAAGTTGGCCGCAGTGTTATCACTCATGGTTATGGCAGCACTGCATAATTCTCTTACTGTCATGCCATCC
GTAAGATGCTTTTCTGTGACTGGTGAGTACTCAACCAAGTCATTCTGAGAATAGTGTATGCGGCGACCGA
GTTGCTCTTGCCCGGCGTCAATACGGGATAATACCGCGCCACATAGCAGAACTTTAAAAGTGCTCATCAT
TGGAAAACGTTCTTCGGGGCGAAAACTCTCAAGGATCTTACCGCTGTTGAGATCCAGTTCGATGTAACCC
ACTCGTGCACCCAACTGATCTTCAGCATCTTTTACTTTCACCAGCGTTTCTGGGTGAGCAAAAACAGGAA
GGCAAAATGCCGCAAAAAAGGGAATAAGGGCGACACGGAAATGTTGAATACTCATACTCTTCCTTTTTCA
ATATTATTGAAGCATTTATCAGGGTTATTGTCTCATGAGCGGATACATATTTGAATGTATTTAGAAAAAT
AAACAAATAGGGGTTCCGCGCACATTTCCCCGAAAAGTGCCACCTAAATTGTAAGCGTTAATATTTTGTT
AAAATTCGCGTTAAATTTTTGTTAAATCAGCTCATTTTTTAACCAATAGGCCGAAATCGGCAAAATCCCT
TATAAATCAAAAGAATAGACCGAGATAGGGT
[37 nt withheld, positions 6262-6298]
AAAGAACGTGGACTCCAACGTCAAAGG
[49 nt withheld, positions 6326-6374]
T
[91 nt withheld, positions 6376-6466]
G
[124 nt withheld, positions 6468-6591]
CCCATTCGCCATTCAGGCTGCGCAACTGTTGGGAAGGGCGATCGGTGCGGGCCTCTTCGCTATTACGCCA
GCTGGCGAAAGGGGGATGTGCTGCAAGGCGATTAAGTTGGGTAACGCCAGGGTTTTCCCAGTCACGACGT
TGTAAAACGACGGCCAGTGAGCGCGCGTAATACGACTCACTATAGGGCGAATTGGAGCTCCACCGCGGTG
